>Addgene plasmid #30511 | pENTR Bmi1-C | depositor full sequence | sequence record 36607 | pENTR D TOPO containing ATG mouse Bmi1 NO STOP
AAGGGTGGGCGCGCCGACCCAGCTTTCTTGTACAAAGTTGGCATTATAAGAAAGCATTGCTTATCAATTT
GTTGCAACGAACAGGTCACTATCAGTCAAAATAAAATCATTATTTGCCATCCAGCTGATATCCCCTATAG
TGAGTCGTATTACATGGTCATAGCTGTTTCCTGGCAGCTCTGGCCCGTGTCTCAAAATCTCTGATGTTAC
ATTGCACAAGATAAAAATATATCATCATGAACAATAAAACTGTCTGCTTACATAAACAGTAATACAAGGG
GTGTTATGAGCCATATTCAACGGGAAACGTCGAGGCCGCGATTAAATTCCAACATGGATGCTGATTTATA
TGGGTATAAATGGGCTCGCGATAATGTCGGGCAATCAGGTGCGACAATCTATCGCTTGTATGGGAAGCCC
GATGCGCCAGAGTTGTTTCTGAAACATGGCAAAGGTAGCGTTGCCAATGATGTTACAGATGAGATGGTCA
GACTAAACTGGCTGACGGAATTTATGCCTCTTCCGACCATCAAGCATTTTATCCGTACTCCTGATGATGC
ATGGTTACTCACCACTGCGATCCCCGGAAAAACAGCATTCCAGGTATTAGAAGAATATCCTGATTCAGGT
GAAAATATTGTTGATGCGCTGGCAGTGTTCCTGCGCCGGTTGCATTCGATTCCTGTTTGTAATTGTCCTT
TTAACAGCGATCGCGTATTTCGTCTCGCTCAGGCGCAATCACGAATGAATAACGGTTTGGTTGATGCGAG
TGATTTTGATGACGAGCGTAATGGCTGGCCTGTTGAACAAGTCTGGAAAGAAATGCATAAACTTTTGCCA
TTCTCACCGGATTCAGTCGTCACTCATGGTGATTTCTCACTTGATAACCTTATTTTTGACGAGGGGAAAT
TAATAGGTTGTATTGATGTTGGACGAGTCGGAATCGCAGACCGATACCAGGATCTTGCCATCCTATGGAA
CTGCCTCGGTGAGTTTTCTCCTTCATTACAGAAACGGCTTTTTCAAAAATATGGTATTGATAATCCTGAT
ATGAATAAATTGCAGTTTCATTTGATGCTCGATGAGTTTTTCTAATCAGAATTGGTTAATTGGTTGTAAC
ACTGGCAGAGCATTACGCTGACTTGACGGGACGGCGCAAGCTCATGACCAAAATCCCTTAACGTGAGTTA
CGCGTCGTTCCACTGAGCGTCAGACCCCGTAGAAAAGATCAAAGGATCTTCTTGAGATCCTTTTTTTCTG
CGCGTAATCTGCTGCTTGCAAACAAAAAAACCACCGCTACCAGCGGTGGTTTGTTTGCCGGATCAAGAGC
TACCAACTCTTTTTCCGAAGGTAACTGGCTTCAGCAGAGCGCAGATACCAAATACTGTCCTTCTAGTGTA
GCCGTAGTTAGGCCACCACTTCAAGAACTCTGTAGCACCGCCTACATACCTCGCTCTGCTAATCCTGTTA
CCAGTGGCTGCTGCCAGTGGCGATAAGTCGTGTCTTACCGGGTTGGACTCAAGACGATAGTTACCGGATA
AGGCGCAGCGGTCGGGCTGAACGGGGGGTTCGTGCACACAGCCCAGCTTGGAGCGAACGACCTACACCGA
ACTGAGATACCTACAGCGTGAGCATTGAGAAAGCGCCACGCTTCCCGAAGGGAGAAAGGCGGACAGGTAT
CCGGTAAGCGGCAGGGTCGGAACAGGAGAGCGCACGAGGGAGCTTCCAGGGGGAAACGCCTGGTATCTTT
ATAGTCCTGTCGGGTTTCGCCACCTCTGACTTGAGCGTCGATTTTTGTGATGCTCGTCAGGGGGGCGGAG
CCTATGGAAAAACGCCAGCAACGCGGCCTTTTTACGGTTCCTGGCCTTTTGCTGGCCTTTTGCTCACATG
TTCTTTCCTGCGTTATCCCCTGATTCTGTGGATAACCGTATTACCGCCTTTGAGTGAGCTGATACCGCTC
GCCGCAGCCGAACGACCGAGCGCAGCGAGTCAGTGAGCGAGGAAGCGGAAGAGCGCCCAATACGCAAACC
GCCTCTCCCCGCGCGTTGGCCGATTCATTAATGCAGCTGGCACGACAGGTTTCCCGACTGGAAAGCGGGC
AGTGAGCGCAACGCAATTAATACGCGTACCGCTAGCCAGGAAGAGTTTGTAGAAACGCAAAAAGGCCATC
CGTCAGGATGGCCTTCTGCTTAGTTTGATGCCTGGCAGTTTATGGCGGGCGTCCTGCCCGCCACCCTCCG
GGCCGTTGCTTCACAACGTTCAAATCCGCTCCCGGCGGATTTGTCCTACTCAGGAGAGCGTTCACCGACA
AACAACAGATAAAACGAAAGGCCCAGTCTTCCGACTGAGCCTTTCGTTTTATTTGATGCCTGGCAGTTCC
CTACTCTCGCGTTAACGCTAGCATGGATGTTTTCCCAGTCACGACGTTGTAAAACGACGGCCAGTCTTAA
GCTCGGGCCCCAAATAATGATTTTATTTTGACTGATAGTGACCTGTTCGTTGCAACAAATTGATGAGCAA
TGCTTTTTTATAATGCCAACTTTGTACAAAAAAGCAGGCTCCGCGGCCGCCCCCTTCACCATGCATCGAA
CAACCAGAATCAAGATCACTGAGCTAAATCCCCACTTAATGTGTGTCCTGTGTGGAGGGTACTTCATTGA
TGCCACTACCATAATAGAATGTCTACATTCCTTCTGTAAAACATGTATTGTACGTTACTTGGAGACCAGC
AAGTATTGTCCTATTTGTGATGTCCAGGTTCACAAAACCAGACCACTCCTGAACATAAGGTCAGATAAAA
CTCTTCAAGATATTGTATACAAATTAGTCCCAGGGCTTTTCAAAAATGAGATGAAGAGAAGAAGAGATTT
TTATGCAGCTCACCCGTCAGCTGATGCTGCCAATGGCTCCAATGAAGACCGAGGAGAAGTTGCAGATGAG
GAGAAGAGGATTATAACTGATGATGAGATAATAAGCTTGTCTATTGAGTTCTTTGATCAGAGCAGATTGG
ATCGGAAAGTAAATAAAGAGAAGCCTAAGGAAGAGGTGAATGATAAAAGGTACTTACGATGCCCAGCAGC
AATGACTGTGATGCACTTGAGAAAGTTTCTCAGGAGTAAAATGGACATACCCAATACTTTCCAGATTGAC
GTCATGTATGAAGAGGAACCTTTAAAGGATTACTACACGCTAATGGACATTGCCTACATTTATACCTGGA
GAAGAAATGGCCCACTACCTTTGAAATACAGAGTTCGGCCAACTTGCAAAAGAATGAAGATGAGTCACCA
GAGGGATGGACTGACGAATGCTGGAGAGCTGGAAAGTGACTCTGGGAGTGACAAGGCCAACAGCCCAGCC
GGAGGTGTTCCCTCCACCTCTTCCTGTTTGCCCAGTCCCAGCACTCCAGTGCAGTCTCCTCACCCACAGT
TCCCTCACATTTCCAGTACCATGAATGGAACCAGCAACAGCCCCAGTGCTAACCACCAATCTTCCTTTGC
CAGTAGACCTCGAAAATCATCACTAAATGGGTCATCAGCAACTTCATCTGGT
Features (pLannotate 1.2.2; 10 found; start..end, strand, type, name):
     17..116     -  protein_bind   attL2: mutant version of attL; recombination site for the Gateway® LR reaction LR Clonase™
    134..152     -  promoter       T7 promoter: promoter for bacteriophage T7 RNA polymerase
    286..1095    +  CDS            KanR: aminoglycoside phosphotransferase; aph(3')-Ia; confers resistance to kanamycin in bacteria or G418 (Geneticin®) in eukaryotes
   1242..1830    +  rep_origin     ori: high-copy-number ColE1/pMB1/pBR322/pUC origin of replication
   2013..2105    +  CDS            lacI (fragment): lac repressor; lacI; The lac repressor binds to the lac operator to inhibit transcription in E. coli. This inhibition can be relieved by adding lactose or isopropyl-β-D-thiogalactopyranoside (IPTG).
   2160..2187    -  terminator     rrnB T2 terminator: transcription terminator T2 from the E. coli rrnB gene
   2319..2362    +  terminator     rrnB T1 terminator: Escherichia coli rrnB; transcription terminator T1 from the E. coli rrnB gene
   2409..2445    -  CDS            lacZα (fragment): LacZα fragment of β-galactosidase; lacZ fragment
   2461..2560    +  protein_bind   attL1: mutant version of attL; recombination site for the Gateway® LR reaction LR Clonase™
   2581..3552    +  CDS            Bmi1: BMI1_MOUSE - Also known as Bmi-1, Pcgf4. Experimental evidence at protein level: Swiss-Prot protein existence level 1. Component of a Polycomb group (PcG) multiprotein PRC1-like complex, a complex class required to maintain the transcriptionally repressive state of many genes, including Hox genes, throughout development. PcG PRC1 complex acts via chromatin remodeling and modification of histones; it mediates monoubiquitination of histone H2A 'Lys-119', rendering chromatin heritably changed in its expressibility. The complex composed of RNF2, UB2D3 and BMI1 binds nucleosomes, and has activity o
