[The description below was written by a language model from this plasmid's Addgene catalogue record and pLannotate feature annotations shown in this document.]
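Description:
pENTR Bmi1-C is a Gateway entry clone built on the Invitrogen pENTR D TOPO backbone. The catalogue labels it a Gateway donor vector, but the attL sites show it functions as an entry clone for LR reactions. It carries the mouse Bmi1 coding sequence (also known as Bmi-1 or Pcgf4). The plasmid is 3,552 nt in the depositor's full sequence and is propagated in E. coli from a high-copy ColE1/pUC-type origin. Selection is with kanamycin through an aph(3')-Ia aminoglycoside phosphotransferase gene.

The Bmi1 open reading frame begins with its ATG just downstream of attL1. It runs to the end of the linear sequence numbering, and attL2 lies immediately across the circular junction, so the insert is flanked by the two LR recombination sites. The stop codon has been deliberately omitted ("NO STOP", reflected in the "-C" of the name). After LR Clonase transfer into a destination vector, the coding sequence can therefore read through into a C-terminal tag or fusion partner supplied by that vector.

The entry clone has no eukaryotic promoter of its own. The rrnB T1 and T2 terminators upstream of attL1 insulate the insert from read-through transcription in bacteria. A T7 promoter sits beyond attL2 and faces back toward the insert. The short lacI and lacZα matches are annotated only as fragments and are presumably backbone remnants.

Bmi1 encodes a Polycomb group protein, a component of PRC1-like complexes that maintain transcriptional repression and mediate monoubiquitination of histone H2A. The construct was deposited in connection with a study of chromatin-based resistance to nuclear reprogramming. The record does not say which destination vectors or tags were used with it.
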