Addgene plasmid #30511: pENTR Bmi1-C
Depositing lab: John Gurdon. Depositing organization: Wellcome Trust/Cancer Research UK Institute. Publication: Histone variant macroH2A confers resistance to nuclear reprogramming. Pasque V, Gillich A, Garrett N, Gurdon JB. EMBO J. 2011 May 6;30(12):2373-87. doi: 10.1038/emboj.2011.144. PubMed 21552206.
Backbone
  Vector backbone: pENTR D TOPO
  Backbone manufacturer: Invitrogen
  Backbone size w/o insert (bp): 2580
  Modifications to backbone: none
  Vector type: Gateway - donor vector
Growth in bacteria
  Bacterial resistance: Kanamycin, 50 μg/mL
  Growth temperature: 37°C
  Growth strain: Top10
  Copy number: High Copy
Gene/Insert
  Gene/Insert name: Bmi1
  Species: M. musculus (mouse)
  Mutation: NO STOP
  GenBank ID: NM_007552.4
  Entrez Gene: Bmi1 (a.k.a. Bmi-1, Pcgf4)
  Cloning method: Gateway Cloning
  Sequencing primers: 5′ M13 F; 3′ M13 R
Terms and licenses: Academic/Nonprofit Terms; Industry Terms: Not Available to Industry
How to cite: pENTR Bmi1-C was a gift from John Gurdon (Addgene plasmid # 30511 ; http://n2t.net/addgene:30511 ; RRID:Addgene_30511)
