>Addgene plasmid #30511 | pENTR Bmi1-C | addgene partial sequence | sequence record 48108 | Kan-R 5'-ATCGCGAGCCCATTTATACC-3'
TATTGTTCACTGATGATATATTTTTATCTTGNGCAATGTAACATCAGAGATTTTGAGACACGGGCCAGAG
CTGCCAGGAAACAGCTATGACCATGTAATACGACTCACTATAGGGGATATCAGCTGGATGGCAAATAATG
ATTTTATTTTGACTGATAGTGACCTGTTCGTTGCAACAAATTGATAAGCAATGCTTTCTTATAATGCCAA
CTTTGTACAAGAAAGCTGGGTCGGCGCGCCCACCCTTACCAGATGAAGTTGCTGATGACCCATTTAGTGA
TGATTTTCGAGGTCTACTGGCAAAGGAAGATTGGTGGTTAGCACTGGGACTGTTGCTGGTTCCATTCATG
GTACTGGAAATGTGAGGGAACTGTGGGTGAGGAGACTGCACTGGAGTGCTGGGACTGGGCAAACAGGAAG
AGGTGGAGGGAACACCTCCGGCTGGGCTGTTGGCCTTGTCACTCCCAGAGTCACTTTCCAGCTCTCCAGC
ATTCGTCAGTCCATCCCTCTGGTGACTCATCTTCATTCTTTTGCAAGTTGGCCGAACTCTGTATTTCAAA
GGTAGTGGGCCATTTCTTCTCCAGGTATAAATGT
